Addgene plasmid #154239: pLM2_41_pgndA_QfDBD_VP16AD_cp_nirA_DsRed_5xQUAS
Purpose: Encodes pgndA:QfDBD-VP16AD-GFP-NLS synthetic transcription factor, activating DsRed-SKL with promoter 5xQUAS+CP_nirA
Depositing lab: Arnold Driessen. Depositing organization: University of Groningen. Publication: Synthetic control devices for gene regulation in Penicillium chrysogenum. Mozsik L, Buttel Z, Bovenberg RAL, Driessen AJM, Nygard Y. Microb Cell Fact. 2019 Nov 18;18(1):203. doi: 10.1186/s12934-019-1253-3. PubMed 31739777.
Backbone
  Vector backbone: pAGM4673
  Backbone manufacturer: MoClo Tool Kit of Sylvestre Marillonnet
  Backbone size w/o insert (bp): 8113
  Vector type: Bacterial Expression, Synthetic Biology ; Fungal Expression
  Selectable markers: amdS fungal selection
Growth in bacteria
  Bacterial resistance: Kanamycin, 50 μg/mL
  Growth temperature: 37°C
  Growth strain: DH5alpha
  Copy number: Unknown
Gene/Insert
  Gene/Insert name: pgndA:QfDBD-VP16AD-GFP-NLS (alt names: P(various):DsRed-SKL; pGpdA:amdS)
  Species: Synthetic; Fungal expression, P. rubens (formerly P. chrysogenum)
  Promoter: pGndA (An11g02040 A. niger)
  Tag / fusion protein: GFP-NLS; DsRed-SKL (C terminal on backbone)
  Cloning method: Restriction Enzyme; 5′ cloning site Unknown (unknown if destroyed)
Terms and licenses: Academic/Nonprofit Terms; Industry Terms: Not Available to Industry
Depositor comments: Synthetic Transcription Factor (QfDBD-VP16AD-GFP-NLS) and DsRed-SKL transcribed with various full and core promoters (CP) with and without Quinic acid Upstream Activation Sequences (QUAS). Fungal selection provided with amdS marker. Flanking regions were designed for integration at the locus of the Penicillin gene cluster.
How to cite: pLM2_41_pgndA_QfDBD_VP16AD_cp_nirA_DsRed_5xQUAS was a gift from Arnold Driessen (Addgene plasmid # 154239 ; http://n2t.net/addgene:154239 ; RRID:Addgene_154239)
