[The description below was written by a language model from this plasmid's Addgene catalogue record and pLannotate feature annotations shown in this document.]
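Description:
pLM2_41_pgndA_QfDBD_VP16AD_cp_nirA_DsRed_5xQUAS is a multigene Golden Gate (MoClo) assembly in the level 2 backbone pAGM4673, built as a synthetic gene-regulation device for the filamentous fungus Penicillium rubens (formerly P. chrysogenum). The sequenced plasmid is about 13.6 kb. It is maintained in E. coli under kanamycin selection (aphA-3 type KanR driven by the bla promoter). It carries a high-copy ColE1/pUC origin as well as the broad-host-range oriV/trfA replicon. Nopaline-type left and right T-DNA border repeats are also present, inherited from the binary-vector ancestry of the backbone.

The payload comprises three transcription units. The first uses the Aspergillus niger gndA promoter to express a synthetic transcription factor. This factor consists of the DNA-binding domain of the Neurospora crassa quinic acid regulator QF (qa-1f fragment) fused to a VP16-derived activation domain, which the feature table annotates as three tandem minimal VP16 repeats. EGFP and a nuclear localisation signal follow, so the factor itself can be visualised in the nucleus. The second unit is the fungal selection marker: the A. nidulans gpdA promoter and intron drive amdS acetamidase, which appears as several fragments, consistent with an intron-containing gene. The third unit is the reporter, DsRed-Express carrying a C-terminal SKL peroxisomal targeting signal. According to the record it is controlled by five QUAS binding sites placed upstream of the nirA core promoter, although these elements and the terminators are not annotated in the feature table.

Binding of the QF-VP16 factor to the QUAS repeats switches on red fluorescence, giving a readout of the strength of this promoter design. According to the depositor, flanking regions direct integration at the penicillin gene cluster locus.
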