Features (pLannotate 1.2.2; 18 found; start..end, strand, type, name):
   1649..2197    +  CDS            qa-1f (fragment): QA1F_NEUCR - Protein predicted: Swiss-Prot protein existence level 4. Transcription activation of genes for enzymes and proteins of quinate metabolism by binding to a 16 base-pair sequence (consensus 5'- GGRTAARYRYTTAYCC-3') in front of each Qa genes. From Neurospora crassa (strain ATCC 24698 / 74-OR23-1A / CBS 708.71 / DSM 1257 / FGSC 987).
   2222..2332    +  CDS            VP48: 3 tandem repeats of the minimal activation domain of herpes simplex virus VP16 (Cheng et al., 2013)
   2345..3061    +  CDS            EGFP: EGFP is a basic (constitutively fluorescent) green fluorescent protein published in 1996, derived from Aequorea victoria. It is reported to be a rapidly-maturing weak dimer with moderate acid sensitivity.
   3462..3490    +  misc_feature   MCS (fragment): pBluescript multiple cloning site
   3489..4205    +  promoter       gpdA promoter (fragment): gpdA; promoter from the Aspergillus nidulans glyceraldehyde-3-phosphate dehydrogenase gene (Punt et al., 1990)
   4254..4369    +  intron         gpdA intron: gpdA; intron from the Aspergillus nidulans glyceraldehyde-3-phosphate dehydrogenase gene (Punt et al., 1990)
   4378..4641    +  CDS            amdS (fragment): acetamidase from Aspergillus nidulans; amdS; confers ability to process acetamide for selection in fungal cells
   4722..4863    +  CDS            amdS (fragment): acetamidase from Aspergillus nidulans; amdS; confers ability to process acetamide for selection in fungal cells
   4921..5343    +  CDS            amdS (fragment): acetamidase from Aspergillus nidulans; amdS; confers ability to process acetamide for selection in fungal cells
   5457..6278    +  CDS            amdS (fragment): acetamidase from Aspergillus nidulans; amdS; confers ability to process acetamide for selection in fungal cells
   6844..7518    +  CDS            DsRed-Express: DsRed-Express is a basic (constitutively fluorescent) orange fluorescent protein published in 2002, derived from Discosoma sp.. It is reported to be a rapidly-maturing tetramer with low acid sensitivity.
   9352..9376    +  misc_feature   RB T-DNA repeat: right border repeat from nopaline C58 T-DNA
   9473..10104   +  rep_origin     oriV: incP origin of replication
  10195..10299   +  promoter       AmpR promoter: bla
  10300..11094   +  CDS            KanR: aminoglycoside phosphotransferase; aphA-3; confers resistance to kanamycin
  11265..11853   +  rep_origin     ori: high-copy-number ColE1/pMB1/pBR322/pUC origin of replication
  12189..13334   +  CDS            trfA: TRFA_ECOLX - Experimental evidence at protein level: Swiss-Prot protein existence level 1. Also involved in plasmid copy number control, promoting intermolecular coupling of protein bound iterons at oriV, which inhibits replication initiation. From Escherichia coli.
  13483..13507   +  misc_feature   LB T-DNA repeat: left border repeat from nopaline C58 T-DNA
>Addgene plasmid #154239 | pLM2_41_pgndA_QfDBD_VP16AD_cp_nirA_DsRed_5xQUAS | addgene full sequence | sequence record 306049 | Addgene NGS Result
GTGCCGAATTCGGATCCGGAGCCTGCAGGATGGGCCTCCACAACCCTGCCCTAACATTGTTCGTAGAAGA
TCTGCCAGCAGGCTTATGTCCAGGCCCCTCTCAACCCGCCCTTTCCTTTCAGCTCGGGCGCCGTACTTGC
CCCACCCAGGCGTGTTCCGCTGAACTGCCCATACCCAGGCCAGCGGACTGATAACCATTTCTCTTTATGC
TTTGCTATTGGGCTTGTGACTCGTTCTTGGAGGCAAGGTTATCAGATTGAATAGAAGATTCGGTGATGCA
GCAAATAGCGACTGTTCGTTGCGGGGTCCGAACCCGCTCGGCAGCACCGGGCTCTCCCTACTATCCCTCG
ATAGCAGTGGCGTGCGCGGGCTGTCGACCCTGTCCATCCTGAAAGAGTTGATATTGAAGGTAGTAGGTAC
GGTGCAGGGTAACGCGTGATATCCTGTCCTCAGTCTTAAGACTTCTCACCTATATCACCCGCACTTACCC
TAGAGTGCCGCTTAGGTGCTAAGGGCACATTGAGTATTGGCCGTGTAGAATATATAGCTTAAGTACGGCC
AAGCAGACGGGAAGCCCTGTTCTCCACACCCTATGGTCGTATATATCAGGCTTCTACCGGGAAACGATTA
AGAGTGTATAATGGACTGAAAATCAATATGAACGGGACAATGCTCAAGTTAAATTAGTTAGGCATCCTAA
TCTCTACTAAATGTTCTATCTAGAGATCGGGGTACTATAGGCCCGTACGTTAATCACTCTACGCTTCTCT
CCCTTAGGTATAGTGTAGGTAGGGGCTAGACATTTATATGAGTCAGATGGTACAAACGGTAGCGCTGCAA
GAATTCAAGCTTGGAGTCTTGCGTTACGGGCGTATTTTGCTGCGGCCGGTGGTGCCCCTCCATGCCCCGC
CATCTTTCAAAGCTCCTGGCGACGCCGTCATCTCCGAACATTCTCCCCCCAAAGGAATCAATTGGCAATT
GGAGTCTAGTAAAGTGGTGTTTGTCATCAGTAAGGAGTTGGTGAAACTACAATCTTCCATCATGAAGAGA
AGGGATATTTTTGGGGTTGTATTTTACGATGAAGGTACTGGAAATGGTGGGGGTTTTTATAGCAGTAGAC
AGTCAGTCAGTAAGTAGTATGCTTGTTGTATTACCCAAACCAGATCAATCCAAAGAAAGCCTGACAGACA
GCCATCAATAGATACTACTTCGTACTATAGTTACCCACCTAACCATATTACTCAAAAAGCATCTATCTAT
CCGCGGGCTTCCATGCATGTCCCGGTAGCAAACTCCTCCCACCGGTGTAGTACTCTTTGGTTAGTAGTCT
TGTTCACCGGAGGACTCTGCTCCTCTCCTGCTCAGGTGCTGCCCCGCCCTCCGTCCCACCATGACGGAAG
AGATGCTCCGTAAGCCGTCCAGTTGCAACGAATCCTGCTCTGACATCTTCGAACGCCTTCTCCCTTTCGC
TCGCTTCTCTGCCTCTTTCCTCTCTTCCCTTTCCTTCCCCTCCAAACTAAACCTTCCTCCTTTTCTCCAT
CATCCTCTAGGCAGTTGGTTCTTCCTGACTGTACATATATCCACCACCTCCCCCCTCTATTCTTCCACCT
CTTCCATATCTCCTTCTCCAGAGTTCATACCCCCCACAATGCCACCCAAGCGCAAAACGCTTAACGCTGC
GGCTGAGGCTAACGCTCATGCCGACGGACACGCCGACGGAAACGCCGACGGACACGTGGCCAATACGGCC
GCGTCCTCGAATAATGCGAGGTTCGCTGATCTCACTAACATCGATACTCCGGGTCTGGGACCCACAACTA
CGACCCTGCTCGTGGAACCAGCACGCTCAAAGCGTCAACGAGTGTCCCGCGCATGCGACCAGTGCCGTGC
AGCCCGAGAGAAATGCGACGGAATACAGCCTGCGTGTTTCCCGTGCGTTTCCCAGGGAAGGTCCTGCACT
TATCAGGCTTCGCCGAAAAAGAGGGGAGTTCAAACCGGTTATATTCGTACGCTGGAGCTCGCCCTCGCCT
GGATGTTTGAAAATGTCGCGCGTTCCGAAGATGCCTTGCATAACCTCCTCGTCCGTGACGCCGGACAAGG
ATCAGCTCTGCTCGTTGGTAAAGATTCGCCGGCTGCCGAGCGACTCCATGCCCGTTGGGCTACTAGCCGT
GTCAATAAGAGCATTACCCGCCTCCTCAGGTTTGAAAGCGGCGGGCCGGCCGACGCCCTTGACGATTTTG
ACTTAGACATGCTCCCAGCCGATGCCCTTGACGACTTTGACCTTGATATGCTGCCTGCTGACGCTCTTGA
CGATTTTGACCTTGACATGCTCCCCGGGTTCGTTATGGTGAGCAAGGGCGAGGAGCTGTTCACCGGGGTG
GTGCCCATCCTGGTCGAGCTGGACGGCGACGTAAACGGCCACAAGTTCAGCGTGTCCGGCGAGGGCGAGG
GCGATGCCACCTACGGCAAGCTGACCCTGAAGTTCATCTGCACCACCGGCAAGCTGCCCGTGCCCTGGCC
CACCCTCGTGACCACCCTGACCTACGGCGTGCAGTGCTTCAGCCGCTACCCCGACCACATGAAGCAGCAC
GACTTCTTCAAGTCCGCCATGCCCGAAGGCTACGTCCAGGAGCGCACCATCTTCTTCAAGGACGACGGCA
ACTACAAGACCCGCGCCGAGGTGAAGTTCGAGGGCGACACCCTGGTGAACCGCATCGAGCTGAAGGGCAT
CGACTTCAAGGAGGACGGCAACATCCTGGGGCACAAGCTGGAGTACAACTACAACAGCCACAACGTCTAT
ATCATGGCCGACAAGCAGAAGAACGGCATCAAGGTGAACTTCAAGATCCGCCACAACATCGAGGACGGCA
GCGTGCAGCTCGCCGACCACTACCAGCAGAACACCCCCATCGGCGACGGCCCCGTGCTGCTGCCCGACAA
CCACTACCTGAGCACCCAGTCCGCCCTGAGCAAAGACCCCAACGAGAAGCGCGATCACATGGTCCTGCTG
GAGTTCGTGACCGCCGCCGGGATCACTCTCGGCATGGACGAGCTGTACAAGCCAAAGAAGAAGCGGAAGG
TCTAAGCTTACTTCTTTATCGGTTCTCTCTTACGACTTTTTGAATGGAACGTTTCCTTCTTCTCAGGCGG
GCCTATCTTTGGGCCGAAGCTCTTTTCCTTGTACTGTAGGACCTGGTTGATAATGATTCCCAAAAAGACA
TCCAGCATGTCAGTTACTTGCATTCGTCAGTCTATACAAAAGCAATGGTTTAGAGAAATTTTGAACTTTA
TACATGGTTTTATTTGTTGCTTCACGGCCGTACCTTCTGGAAATCCACGGTAGGAGTGTCAATTTGCGTT
TTTGATAATCCTTCCAAGGTTCTTCTCGAAGTAGTTGTTCTATAATTGCTTCACAGCTACCATGGAACAT
CCCAAGCACCGCTACTAGAATTCGAGCTCGGAGTGGATCCCCCGGGCTGCAGGAATTCGAGCTCTGTACA
GTGACCGGTGACTCTTTCTGGCATGCGGAGAGACGGACGGACGCAGAGAGAAGGGCTGAGTAATAAGCGC
CACTGCGCCAGACAGCTCTGGCGGCTCTGAGGTGCAGTGGATGATTATTAATCCGGGACCGGCCGCCCCT
CCGCCCCGAAGTGGAAAGGCTGGTGTGCCCCTCGTTGACCAAGAATCTATTGCATCATCGGAGAATATGG
AGCTTCATCGAATCACCGGCAGTAAGCGAAGGAGAATGTGAAGCCAGGGGTGTATAGCCGTCGGCGAAAT
AGCATGCCATTAACCTAGGTACAGAAGTCCAATTGCTTCCGATCTGGTAAAAGATTCACGAGATAGTACC
TTCTCCGAAGTAGGTAGAGCGAGTACCCGGCGCGTAAGCTCCCTAATTGGCCCATCCGGCATCTGTAGGG
CGTCCAAATATCGTGCCTCTCCTGCTTTGCCCGGTGTATGAAACCGGAAAGGCCGCTCAGGAGCTGGCCA
GCGGCGCAGACCGGGAACACAAGCTGGCAGTCGACCCATCCGGTGCTCTGCACTCGACCTGCTGAGGTCC
CTCAGTCCCTGGTAGGCAGCTTTGCCCCGTCTGTCCGCCCGGTGTGTCGGCGGGGTTGACAAGGTCGTTG
CGTCAGTCCAACATTTGTTGCCATATTTTCCTGCTCTCCCCACCAGCTGCTCTTTTCTTTTCTCTTTCTT
TTCCCATCTTCAGTATATTCATCTTCCCATCCAAGAACCTTTATTTCCCCTAAGTAAGTACTTTGCTACA
TCCATACTCCATCCTTCCCATCCCTTATTCCTTTGAACCTTTCAGTTCGAGCTTTCCCACTTCATCGCAG
CTTGACTAACAGCTACCCCGCTTGAGCAGACATCACCATGCCTCAATCCTGGGAAGAACTGGCCGCTGAT
AAGCGCGCCCGCCTCGCAAAAACCATCCCTGATGAATGGAAAGTCCAGACGCTGCCTGCGGATGACAGCG
TTATTGATTTCCCAAAGAAATCGGGGATCCTTTCAGAGGCCGAACTGAAGATCACAGAGGCCTCCGCTGC
AGATCTTGTGTCCAAGCTGGCGGCCGGAGAGTTGACCTCGGTGGAAGTTACGCTAGCATTCTGTAAACGG
GCAGCAATCGCCCAGCAGTTAGTAGGGTCCCCTCTACCTCTCAGGGAGATGTAACAACGCCACCTTATGG
GACTATCAAGCTGACGCTGGCTTCTGTGCAGACAAACTGCGCCCACGAGTTCTTCCCTGACGCCGCTCTC
GCGCAGGCAAGGGAACTCGATGAATACTACGCAAAGCACAAGACACCCGTTGGTCCACTCCATGGCCTCC
CCATCTCTCTCAAAGACCAGCTTCGAGTCAAGGTACACCGTTGCCCCTAAGTCGTTAGATGTCCCTTTTT
GTCAGCTAACATATGCCACCAGGGCTACGAAACATCAATGGGCTACATCTCATGGCTAAACAAGTACGAC
GAAGGGGACTCGGTTCTGACAACCATGCTCCGCAAAGCCGGTGCCGTTTTCTACGTCAAGACCTCTGTCC
CGCAGACCCTGATGGTCTGCGAGACAGTCAACAACATCATCGGGCGCACCGTCAACCCACGCAACAAGAA
CTGGTCGTGCGGCGGCAGTTCTGGTGGTGAGGGTGCGATCGTTGGGATTCGTGGTGGCGTCATCGGTGTA
GGAACGGATATCGGTGGCTCGATTCGAGTGCCGGCCGCGTTCAACTTCCTGTACGGTCTAAGGCCGAGTC
ATGGGCGGCTGCCGTATGCAAAGATGGCGAACAGCATGGAGGGTCAGGAGACGGTGCACAGCGTTGTCGG
GCCGATTACGCACTCTGTTGAGGGTGAGTCCTTCGCCTCTTCCTTCTTTTCCTGCTCTATACCAGGCCTC
CACTGTCCTCCTTTCTTGCTTTTTATACTATATACGAGACGGGCAGTCACTGATGAAGTAATGTTAGACC
TCCGCCTCTTCACCAAATCCGTCCTCGGTCAGGAGCCATGGAAATACGACTCCAAGGTCATCCCCATGCC
CTGGCGCCAGTCCGAGTCGGACATTATTGCCTCCAAGATCAAGAACGGCGGGCTCAATATCGGCTACTAC
AACTTCGACGGCAATGTCCTTCCACACCCTCCTATCCTGCGCGGCGTGGAAACCACCGTCGCCGCACTCG
CCAAAGCCGGTCACACCGTGACCCCGTGGACGCCATACAAGCACGATTTCGGCCACGATCTCATCTCCCA
TATCTACGCGGCTGACGGCAGCGCCGACGTAATGCGCGATATCAGTGCATCCGGCGAGCCGGCGATTCCA
AATATCAAAGACCTACTGAACCCGAACATCAAAGCTGTTAACATGAACGAGCTCTGGGACACGCATCTCC
AGAAGTGGAATTACCAGATGGAGTACCTTGAGAAATGGCGGGAGGCTGAAGAAAAGGCCGGGAAGGAACT
GGACGCCATCATCGCGCCGATTACGCCTACCGCTGCGGTACGGCATGACCAGTTCCGGTACTATGGGTAT
GCCTCTGTGATCAACCTGCTGGATTTCACGAGCGTGGTTGTTCCGGTTACCTTTGCGGATAAGAACATCG
ATAAGAAGAATGAGAGTTTCAAGGCGGTTAGTGAGCTTGATGCCCTCGTGCAGGAAGAGTATGATCCGGA
GGCGTACCATGGGGCACCGGTTGCAGTGCAGGTTATCGGACGGAGACTCAGTGAAGAGAGGACGTTGGCG
ATTGCAGAGGAAGTGGGGAAGTTGCTGGGAAATGTGGTGACTCCATAGGCTTCTAATAAGTGTCAGATAG
CAATTTGCACAAGAAATCAATACCAGCAACTGTAAATAAGCGCTGAAGTGACCATGCCATGCTACGAAAG
AGCAGAAAAAAACCTGCCGTAGAACCGAAGAGATATGACACGCTTCCATCTCTCAAAGGAAGAATCCCTT
CAGGGTTGCGTTTCCAGTCTAGACACGTATAACGGCACAAGTGTCTCTCACCAAATGGGTTATATCTCAA
ATGTGATCTAAGGATGGAAAGCCCAGAATATTGGCTGGGTTGATGGCTGCTTCGAGTGCAGTCTCATGCT
GCCACAGGTGACTCTGGATGGCCCCATACCACTCAACCCATGGTACGAGCGGTACGCTTTACGAATTCCC
ATGGGGAGGGGTAATCGATTATCCTCGGATAAACACTTATCCCAGGGTAATCACTTATCCCTGGATAAAC
AATTATCCTCGGGTAATCGCTTATCCCCATCAGGGAAACACGCCGAGCGTCCTCCTCCGATAAGCATGCG
CTGTCTTGGTCTGTCGCTGTCACCGAACATATCTGTCTGGGCTTGATTTACCAATGGCCTCCTCCGAGGA
CGTCATCAAGGAGTTCATGCGCTTCAAGGTGCGCATGGAGGGCTCCGTGAACGGCCACGAGTTCGAGATC
GAGGGCGAGGGCGAGGGCCGCCCCTACGAGGGCACCCAGACCGCCAAGCTGAAGGTGACCAAGGGCGGCC
CCCTGCCCTTCGCCTGGGACATCCTGTCCCCCCAGTTCCAGTACGGCTCCAAGGTGTACGTGAAGCACCC
CGCCGACATCCCCGACTACAAGAAGCTGTCCTTCCCCGAGGGCTTCAAGTGGGAGCGCGTGATGAACTTC
GAGGACGGCGGCGTGGTGACCGTGACCCAGGACTCCTCCCTGCAGGACGGCTCCTTCATCTACAAGGTGA
AGTTCATCGGCGTGAACTTCCCCTCCGACGGCCCCGTAATGCAGAAGAAAACTATGGGCTGGGAGGCCTC
CACCGAGCGCCTGTACCCCCGCGACGGCGTGCTGAAGGGCGAGATCCACAAGGCCCTGAAGCTGAAGGAC
GGCGGCCACTACCTGGTGGAGTTCAAGTCCATCTACATGGCCAAGAAGCCCGTGCAGCTGCCCGGCTACT
ACTACGTGGACTCCAAGCTGGACATCACCTCCCACAACGAGGACTACACCATCGTGGAGCAGTACGAGCG
CGCCGAGGGCCGCCACCACCTGTTCCTGACTCACGGTATGGACGAATTGTACAAGTCGAAGCTGTAAGCT
TGTGCTTCTAAGGTATGAGTCGCAAAATTGTTTTTTATTTTTGGTCTTGAGTCTAATATGCTCGCAGCTC
TTGCGTTGTATATGGTCGTTGTCGCGTATTTTCTGTTGTATTAAAAGATCAAACGAGATCAAGGGATGGC
TCGCGGGCTGTCTCTCGCACTAGGAGGAAGAATGCCTGAAAAAGGAACTTTGATTTTAGCTGTGGAATAG
AGATGGCTTGTTTGAGGACGCTTGTCGCTTGGCGCAGGGACTTGAATGGCAGCTTGTGGAAACCGAAGGC
GAGAAAAGTCGACGGATACTGTACGTGGTTCTATTGCCAGTGCGGTGGAAGCTTCCTTCTCATATAGTTC
AATCCTTCTTTGAATCTGTTTGTTTCATATTTGGACTGTTTCATTCTCTGCTTGCGCATTCTCATCTTCG
AGAACGACTGCAGGGATTGTTGGTTCTGTGGAGCTGATGAGCGCGCCTTGACCACCCTTGTTCTTGTTTT
GCTCTTTTGTTCTCATTTAACCCGTTTCTCCCTTCCAACCCTTTGACCTTGCAACATTGTCTCCCAGCGC
GTTGCCAAAGCGAACTTGATATCAGTATAGTATGACCAAGTAGTCTACCAAAATAAATTTTAGTACAGTA
TTGCTAGTTATACAAGATAAATTTTGTACAACAATGATTATGCAGAGCTGGTATTCTGTAAGGAGTAAAT
TCATGCAGGTACAGAGCGTCCACGTCAGGCACACGCGCTTTAGTGCTGGGTACACATTATGCTACCTTTG
GGGCAAGGTGCTATTCTAGGTAGGGTATGCCTAGCAATGCCATGATCTTATGACCTCAGTAATCTGACCT
TGGATTTAAGATCGGAGTTCTCAAACCCTGCGCGCTCAGAGAATTCGCATGCGGAGACTTTAGACATACC
TCTCGTTGCCGACAAATCGGCATTCCGTTTCGGTCACGGACGTAAGAGTTCAACAAAGCCGCTCACCTGT
CCCGTTCGGCGCTTGAGTTTCCACTTCAAAAGCACAACCGCTCCGATATTTCCATTGCCACCGACCAACA
AAAGGTTCATATCGCGCAATAGTCGTCCAACTCTCACTCCGCCCGCACTCGATGGCGAAGGATGGAAGAA
TATCCGAGCGGCATCGGATAAAGAGATCTGGTTCTTTTCGTGAAGTAACGTAGGGAACCGACGGAAACTG
TAGAGCTATAGGAATTTAGTATATCAGAAGTCAATTGAGAGAAGTGTATAGTTAGTAACTCACTTGTGCC
AACAGGTATTTCCAACCGTTCTTGTTCAAATTTCGTCAAGTCACCATCTCTATGTGCAAAACTGGATCAT
ACAACAGCTCTTATTGTAGCTGCATCTCGCTCTCAGAGATCATCCTATCTTCGTCGTCATCCACCAACAC
AGGTGGGAGTGCTAGTTGATCCATGCTGAGGTCAAGGGACACAGACGGAATGGGTGTAGAACGCCTCAAA
ACAGGTAAGGTATCAGGATCGGTTGTCCAGGGGGAATCCAAACCAGGTTCCACCTTGATTCAGAGAATAA
GTATGACGTATTCTTGGCAATGTTTAAGCTTGAGATGAGCCGATGTCAAACTGGGAGACATGATGAAGGA
GGAAATGTTGCTTTGGTGGGGGAGACACTATAAATACCAAAGAGTGAATGGTTGATACCATTTGGGGAAG
GAGTGTCTATCGCAGTCTCTGCAGACGGCATATCGGATAGCCTGCAGGCGCTTGTGGAGGATGCACATGT
GACCGAGGGACACGAAGTGATCCGTTTAAACTATCAGTGTTTGACAGGATATATTGGCGGGTAAACCTAA
GAGAAAAGAGCGTTTATTAGAATAATCGGATATTTAAAAGGGCGTGAAAAGGTTTATCCGTTCGTCCATT
TGTATGTGCCAGCCGCCTTTGCGACGCTCACCGGGCTGGTTGCCCTCGCCGCTGGGCTGGCGGCCGTCTA
TGGCCCTGCAAACGCGCCAGAAACGCCGTCGAAGCCGTGTGCGAGACACCGCGGCCGCCGGCGTTGTGGA
TACCTCGCGGAAAACTTGGCCCTCACTGACAGATGAGGGGCGGACGTTGACACTTGAGGGGCCGACTCAC
CCGGCGCGGCGTTGACAGATGAGGGGCAGGCTCGATTTCGGCCGGCGACGTGGAGCTGGCCAGCCTCGCA
AATCGGCGAAAACGCCTGATTTTACGCGAGTTTCCCACAGATGATGTGGACAAGCCTGGGGATAAGTGCC
CTGCGGTATTGACACTTGAGGGGCGCGACTACTGACAGATGAGGGGCGCGATCCTTGACACTTGAGGGGC
AGAGTGCTGACAGATGAGGGGCGCACCTATTGACATTTGAGGGGCTGTCCACAGGCAGAAAATCCAGCAT
TTGCAAGGGTTTCCGCCCGTTTTTCGGCCACCGCTAACCTGTCTTTTAACCTGCTTTTAAACCAATATTT
ATAAACCTTGTTTTTAACCAGGGCTGCGCCCTGTGCGCGTGACCGCGCACGCCGAAGGGGGGTGCCCCCC
CTTCTCGAACCCTCCCGGCCCGCTAACGCGGGCCTCCCATCCCCCCAGGGGCTGCGCCCCTCGGCCGCGA
ACGGCCTCACCCCAAAAATGGCAGCGCTGGCCAATTCCCGAGTGCGCGGAACCCCTATTTGTTTATTTTT
CTAAATACATTCAAATATGTATCCGCTCATGAGACAATAACCCTGATAAATGCTTCAATAATATTGAAAA
AGGAAGAGTATGGCTAAAATGAGAATATCACCGGAATTGAAAAAACTGATCGAAAAATACCGCTGCGTAA
AAGATACGGAAGGAATGTCTCCTGCTAAGGTATATAAGCTGGTGGGAGAAAATGAAAACCTATATTTAAA
AATGACGGACAGCCGGTATAAAGGGACCACCTATGATGTGGAACGGGAAAAGGACATGATGCTATGGCTG
GAAGGAAAGCTGCCTGTTCCAAAGGTCCTGCACTTTGAACGGCATGATGGCTGGAGCAATCTGCTCATGA
GTGAGGCCGATGGCGTCCTTTGCTCGGAAGAGTATGAAGATGAACAAAGCCCTGAAAAGATTATCGAGCT
GTATGCGGAGTGCATCAGGCTCTTTCACTCCATCGACATATCGGATTGTCCCTATACGAATAGCTTAGAC
AGCCGCTTAGCCGAATTGGATTACTTACTGAATAACGATCTGGCCGATGTGGATTGCGAAAACTGGGAAG
AGGACACTCCATTTAAAGATCCGCGCGAGCTGTATGATTTTTTAAAGACGGAAAAGCCCGAAGAGGAACT
TGTCTTTTCCCACGGCGACCTGGGAGACAGCAACATCTTTGTGAAAGATGGCAAAGTAAGTGGCTTTATT
GATCTTGGGAGAAGCGGCAGGGCGGACAAGTGGTATGACATTGCCTTCTGCGTCCGGTCGCTCAGGGAGG
ATATCGGGGAAGAACAGTATGTCGAGCTATTTTTTGACTTACTGGGGATCAAGCCTGATTGGGAGAAAAT
AAAATATTATATTTTACTGGATGAATTGTTTTAGCTGTCAGACCAAGTTTACTCATATATACTTTAGATT
GATTTAAAACTTCATTTTTAATTTAAAAGGATCTAGGTGAAGATCCTTTTTGATAATCTCATGACCAAAA
TCCCTTAACGTGAGTTTTCGTTCCACTGAGCGTCAGACCCCGTAGAAAAGATCAAAGGATCTTCTTGAGA
TCCTTTTTTTCTGCGCGTAATCTGCTGCTTGCAAACAAAAAAACCACCGCTACCAGCGGTGGTTTGTTTG
CCGGATCAAGAGCTACCAACTCTTTTTCCGAAGGTAACTGGCTTCAGCAGAGCGCAGATACCAAATACTG
TTCTTCTAGTGTAGCCGTAGTTAGGCCACCACTTCAAGAACTCTGTAGCACCGCCTACATACCTCGCTCT
GCTAATCCTGTTACCAGTGGCTGCTGCCAGTGGCGATAAGTCGTGTCTTACCGGGTTGGACTCAAGACGA
TAGTTACCGGATAAGGCGCAGCGGTCGGGCTGAACGGGGGGTTCGTGCACACAGCCCAGCTTGGAGCGAA
CGACCTACACCGAACTGAGATACCTACAGCGTGAGCTATGAGAAAGCGCCACGCTTCCCGAAGGGAGAAA
GGCGGACAGGTATCCGGTAAGCGGCAGGGTCGGAACAGGAGAGCGCACGAGGGAGCTTCCAGGGGGAAAC
GCCTGGTATCTTTATAGTCCTGTCGGGTTTCGCCACCTCTGACTTGAGCGTCGATTTTTGTGATGCTCGT
CAGGGGGGCGGAGCCTATGGAAAAACGCCAGCAACGCGGCCTTTTTACGGTTCCTGGCAGATCCTAGATG
TGGCGCAACGATGCCGGCGACAAGCAGGAGCGCACCGACTTCTTCCGCATCAAGTGTTTTGGCTCTCAGG
CCGAGGCCCACGGCAAGTATTTGGGCAAGGGGTCGCTGGTATTCGTGCAGGGCAAGATTCGGAATACCAA
GTACGAGAAGGACGGCCAGACGGTCTACGGGACCGACTTCATTGCCGATAAGGTGGATTATCTGGACACC
AAGGCACCAGGCGGGTCAAATCAGGAATAAGGGCACATTGCCCCGGCGTGAGTCGGGGCAATCCCGCAAG
GAGGGTGAATGAATCGGACGTTTGACCGGAAGGCATACAGGCAAGAACTGATCGACGCGGGGTTTTCCGC
CGAGGATGCCGAAACCATCGCAAGCCGCACCGTCATGCGTGCGCCCCGCGAAACCTTCCAGTCCGTCGGC
TCGATGGTCCAGCAAGCTACGGCCAAGATCGAGCGCGACAGCGTGCAACTGGCTCCCCCTGCCCTGCCCG
CGCCATCGGCCGCCGTGGAGCGTTCGCGTCGTCTTGAACAGGAGGCGGCAGGTTTGGCGAAGTCGATGAC
CATCGACACGCGAGGAACTATGACGACCAAGAAGCGAAAAACCGCCGGCGAGGACCTGGCAAAACAGGTC
AGCGAGGCCAAGCAGGCCGCGTTGCTGAAACACACGAAGCAGCAGATCAAGGAAATGCAGCTTTCCTTGT
TCGATATTGCGCCGTGGCCGGACACGATGCGAGCGATGCCAAACGACACGGCCCGCTCTGCCCTGTTCAC
CACGCGCAACAAGAAAATCCCGCGCGAGGCGCTGCAAAACAAGGTCATTTTCCACGTCAACAAGGACGTG
AAGATCACCTACACCGGCGTCGAGCTGCGGGCCGACGATGACGAACTGGTGTGGCAGCAGGTGTTGGAGT
ACGCGAAGCGCACCCCTATCGGCGAGCCGATCACCTTCACGTTCTACGAGCTTTGCCAGGACCTGGGCTG
GTCGATCAATGGCCGGTATTACACGAAGGCCGAGGAATGCCTGTCGCGCCTACAGGCGACGGCGATGGGC
TTCACGTCCGACCGCGTTGGGCACCTGGAATCGGTGTCGCTGCTGCACCGCTTCCGCGTCCTGGACCGTG
GCAAGAAAACGTCCCGTTGCCAGGTCCTGATCGACGAGGAAATCGTCGTGCTGTTTGCTGGCGACCACTA
CACGAAATTCATATGGGAGAAGTACCGCAAGCTGTCGCCGACGGCCCGACGGATGTTCGACTATTTCAGC
TCGCACCGGGAGCCGTACCCGCTCAAGCTGGAAACCTTCCGCCTCATGTGCGGATCGGATTCCACCCGCG
TGAAGAAGTGGCGCGAGCAGGTCGGCGAAGCCTGCGAAGAGTTGCGAGGCAGCGGCCTGGTGGAACACGC
CTGGGTCAATGATGACCTGGTGCATTGCAAACGCTAGGGCCTTGTGGGGTCAGTTCCGGCTGGGGGTTCA
GCAGCCCCTGCTCGGATCTGTTGGACCGGACAGTAGTCATGGTTGATGGGCTGCCTGTATCGAGTGGTGA
TTTTGTGCCGAGCTGCCGGTCGGGGAGCTGTTGGCTGGCTGGTGGCAGGATATATTGTGGTGTAAACAAA
TTGACGCTTAGACAACTTAATAACACATTGCGGACGTTTTTAATGTACTGGGGTTGAACACTCT
